>Addgene plasmid #8625 | YEplac181-TAF14 | depositor full sequence | sequence record 6718 | Author sequence
GCGCCCAATACGCAAACCGCCTCTCCCCGCGCGTTGGCCGATTCATTAATGCAGCTGGCACGACAGGTTT
CCCGACTGGAAAGCGGGCAGTGAGCGCAACGCAATTAATGTGAGTTAGCTCACTCATTAGGCACCCCAGG
CTTTACACTTTATGCTTCCGGCTCGTATGTTGTGTGGAATTGTGAGCGGATAACAATTTCACACAGGAAA
CAGCTATGACCATGATTACGCCAAGCTTGCATGCCTGCAGGTCGACTCTAGAGGATCCCCAACTTCGCAT
TGTTTGGTTCCCTAGGTATATTCTTTTGACGTGGTCACCCTATCTTCTAGCAACCTGGTCCCCTCGTGTT
TTTCTTTTTATTCTTTTTTCTTTTCCATTTTCTATTACATTGGAATGTATATATTTGATGTTCTCATTTT
CTAAAATGAAAACTGTTGTATAATTACTTAAAATCCAAGATAAAAATGTGTTGTAATAATATGTGTTTGG
TAAGGTGTCGCGGTTATTGGAATAAAGTTTATATAAGACAAAATATCAACGTGTTTTATTTATACAAACA
TAAAAGCGCGCATTTAACGCCCTTTTACCTTTTATTACTCGGTATTTTTCTTAACGTAGTCCCATAGACT
TTTCAATAATCCCTCAGGTAAACTATACAAGTCAATTATAAATTCACCCTCTTCAACATTATTCGTCACG
TTCATTTCTGGTGTTTTATTGTCGGTAACCATTTGAACAACACCAACCAGGTCATCTTCATTTAGTTTAG
TCAATCCGAACGCTAATTTTTCTAGGTCCACGCTCCCTTTCACGGTAGATGCACTGCCCGTCTTAGCTCT
CTTCGCCTTTGGTTCTGCAGTTGTGTTCGTGGTAGTCCTTCTTTTCCCAATGGTGCCTGTATTGGCCGTC
GTTTCTTCAGTAGATCCACTTTTCGCAAGTTCTTCTGTTAAAAGTGGTTTATTGAGAGGAATCTGGATAA
CGTGCTCCACTTCATAACTCTCTTGTAGAAAGTTCAAATCGTGTGGTATTTTCCGCTCACCTGCTTTTTC
CAACAAGAAAACGCTTATATCTAAAGGAAATCCACCCCAACCTTGTTCCTCAATTCTAAATGGTGGGTCA
GTAAATGTCCTGTTAGGATTGGCGAAAGTTGGGTGCAAGTGGTAAATAACTTTGTCAAAAATTGTAGCGG
GAATTTCTTTTCCTTCATCATCCAATAATACAATTTCTATACTCCATTGACGAACAGGAAAATTCTCTAC
TGGTGGCACTTCTGGCAGAATGTGTTGTTGGGTTTTTATACGGATGGTTCTTTTTACTGTCTGTTGGTTA
TTTAATGATGAGAATAGAGTCGTAAGTTAGTATTATTTTAGCTAACAAAACAAAAAGCATATGGGTGGGT
GGCTAAAAGAGATTAACGAACATACAGCTACCATGATTAGTTATCTAATATCAGTCAGCTCCGAGGTCAC
GAAGGAGAAAAATTACGGTATATTCTTTTTTTTTCACCGCACTACAGCCTTGACGTGTAATACTGTAACA
AGTTCAAACTTCAAGTTTTTTGTCAGTACTTTGCTAAAGAGCTTTCTCGTCTTGAGTGATTTTAAAAAGT
GACAGTAAATAAAACAGGAAAGCTAGCCAACAATATTTCTTATTTAAATAAAATAATGATCTATTAATAC
GCCTGTATAAATAATAAAATGGTTAAAAGTACCGCAAGAGCCACTGTTGTAGGAGTCAAAAAGTTGCTCG
CATTATCGTAGTCCTCATTCAATGATGAAATATTCGAATAAGGTGTAGAAGAAGCAACGTAGGAGTGAGA
AGTCACGAAAGGCCGAATAGTAGTCGTTGATTCAGTTGTACTTGCATTGATAAGGTTTCCATCGTAAGTA
TTAACAATATGAATTCACTGGCCGTCGTTTTACAACGTCGTGACTGGGAAAACCCTGGCGTTACCCAACT
TAATCGCCTTGCAGCACATCCCCCTTTCGCCAGCTGGCGTAATAGCGAAGAGGCCCGCACCGATCGCCCT
TCCCAACAGTTGCGCAGCCTGAATGGCGAATGGCGCCTGATGCGGTATTTTCTCCTTACGCATCTGTGCG
GTATTTCACACCGCATATATCGGATCGTACTTGTTACCCATCATTGAATTTTGAACATCCGAACCTGGGA
GTTTTCCCTGAAACAGATAGTATATTTGAACCTGTATAATAATATATAGTCTAGCGCTTTACGGAAGACA
ATGTATGTATTTCGGTTCCTGGAGAAACTATTGCATCTATTGCATAGGTAATCTTGCACGTCGCATCCCC
GGTTCATTTTCTGCGTTTCCATCTTGCACTTCAATAGCATATCTTTGTTAACGAAGCATCTGTGCTTCAT
TTTGTAGAACAAAAATGCAACGCGAGAGCGCTAATTTTTCAAACAAAGAATCTGAGCTGCATTTTTACAG
AACAGAAATGCAACGCGAAAGCGCTATTTTACCAACGAAGAATCTGTGCTTCATTTTTGTAAAACAAAAA
TGCAACGCGAGAGCGCTAATTTTTCAAACAAAGAATCTGAGCTGCATTTTTACAGAACAGAAATGCAACG
CGAGAGCGCTATTTTACCAACAAAGAATCTATACTTCTTTTTTGTTCTACAAAAATGCATCCCGAGAGCG
CTATTTTTCTAACAAAGCATCTTAGATTACTTTTTTTCTCCTTTGTGCGCTCTATAATGCAGTCTCTTGA
TAACTTTTTGCACTGTAGGTCCGTTAAGGTTAGAAGAAGGCTACTTTGGTGTCTATTTTCTCTTCCATAA
AAAAAGCCTGACTCCACTTCCCGCGTTTACTGATTACTAGCGAAGCTGCGGGTGCATTTTTTCAAGATAA
AGGCATCCCCGATTATATTCTATACCGATGTGGATTGCGCATACTTTGTGAACAGAAAGTGATAGCGTTG
ATGATTCTTCATTGGTCAGAAAATTATGAACGGTTTCTTCTATTTTGTCTCTATATACTACGTATAGGAA
ATGTTTACATTTTCGTATTGTTTTCGATTCACTCTATGAATAGTTCTTACTACAATTTTTTTGTCTAAAG
AGTAATACTAGAGATAAACATAAAAAATGTAGAGGTCGAGTTTAGATGCAAGTTCAAGGAGCGAAAGGTG
GATGGGTAGGTTATATAGGGATATAGCACAGAGATATATAGCAAAGAGATACTTTTGAGCAATGTTTGTG
GAAGCGGTATTCGCAATATTTTAGTAGCTCGTTACAGTCCGGTGCGTTTTTGGTTTTTTGAAAGTGCGTC
TTCAGAGCGCTTTTGGTTTTCAAAAGCGCTCTGAAGTTCCTATACTTTCTAGCTAGAGAATAGGAACTTC
GGAATAGGAACTTCAAAGCGTTTCCGAAAACGAGCGCTTCCGAAAATGCAACGCGAGCTGCGCACATACA
GCTCACTGTTCACGTCGCACCTATATCTGCGTGTTGCCTGTATATATATATACATGAGAAGAACGGCATA
GTGCGTGTTTATGCTTAAATGCGTACTTATATGCGTCTATTTATGTAGGATGAAAGGTAGTCTAGTACCT
CCTGTGATATTATCCCATTCCATGCGGGGTATCGTATGCTTCCTTCAGCACTACCCTTTAGCTGTTCTAT
ATGCTGCCACTCCTCAATTGGATTAGTCTCATCCTTCAATGCTATCATTTCCTTTGATATTGGATCGATC
CGATGATAAGCTGTCAAACATGAGAATTAATTCTACCCTATGAACATATTCCATTTTGTAATTTCGTGTC
GTTTCTATTATGAATTTCATTTATAAAGTTTATGTACAAATATCATAAAAAAAGAGAATCTTTTTAAGCA
AGGATTTTCTTAACTTCTTCGGCGACAGCATCACCGACTTCGGTGGTACTGTTGGAACCACCTAAATCAC
CAGTTCTGATACCTGCATCCAAAACCTTTTTAACTGCATCTTCAATGGCCTTACCTTCTTCAGGCAAGTT
CAATGACAATTTCAACATCATTGCAGCAGACAAGATAGTGGCGATAGGGTCAACCTTATTCTTTGGCAAA
TCTGGAGCAGAACCGTGGCATGGTTCGTACAAACCAAATGCGGTGTTCTTGTCTGGCAAAGAGGCCAAGG
ACGCAGATGGCAACAAACCCAAGGAACCTGGGATAACGGAGGCTTCATCGGAGATGATATCACCAAACAT
GTTGCTGGTGATTATAATACCATTTAGGTGGGTTGGGTTCTTAACTAGGATCATGGCGGCAGAATCAATC
AATTGATGTTGAACCTTCAATGTAGGAAATTCGTTCTTGATGGTTTCCTCCACAGTTTTTCTCCATAATC
TTGAAGAGGCCAAAACATTAGCTTTATCCAAGGACCAAATAGGCAATGGTGGCTCATGTTGTAGGGCCAT
GAAAGCGGCCATTCTTGTGATTCTTTGCACTTCTGGAACGGTGTATTGTTCACTATCCCAAGCGACACCA
TCACCATCGTCTTCCTTTCTCTTACCAAAGTAAATACCTCCCACTAATTCTCTGACAACAACGAAGTCAG
TACCTTTAGCAAATTGTGGCTTGATTGGAGATAAGTCTAAAAGAGAGTCGGATGCAAAGTTACATGGTCT
TAAGTTGGCGTACAATTGAAGTTCTTTACGGATTTTTAGTAAACCTTGTTCAGGTCTAACACTACCTGTA
CCCCATTTAGGACCACCCACAGCACCTAACAAAACGGCATCAACCTTCTTGGAGGCTTCCAGCGCCTCAT
CTGGAAGTGGGACACCTGTAGCATCGATAGCAGCACCACCAATTAAATGATTTTCGAAATCGAACTTGAC
ATTGGAACGAACATCAGAAATAGCTTTAAGAACCTTAATGGCTTCGGCTGTGATCTTGACCAACGTGGTC
ACCTGGCAAAACGACGATCTTCTTAGGGGCAGACATAGGGGCAGACATTAGAATGTATATCCTTGAAATA
TATATATATATTGCTGAAATGTAAAAGGTAAGAAAAGTTAGAATAAGACGATTGCTAACCACCTATTGGA
AAAAACAATAGGTCCTTAAATAATATTGTCAACTTCAAGTATTGTGATGCAAGCATTTAGTCATGAACGC
TTCTCTATTCTATATGAAAAGCCGGTTCCGGCCTCTCACCTTTCCTTTTTCTCCCAATTTTTCAGTTGAA
AAAGGTATATGCGCGGCGACCTCTGAAATTAACAAAAAATTTCCAGTCATCGAATTTGTCTGTGCGATAG
CGCCCCTGTGTGTTCTCGTTATGTTGAGGAAAAAAATAATGGTTGCTAAGAGATTCGAACTCTTGCATCT
TACGATACCTGAGTATTCCCACAGTTAATTCTTGAAGACGAAAGGGCCTCGTGATACGCCTATTTTTATA
GGTTAATGTCATGATAATAATGGTTTCTTAGACGTCAGGTGGCACTTTTCGGGGAAATGTGCGCGGAACC
CCTATTTGTTTATTTTTCTAAATACATTCAAATATGTATCCGCTCATGAGACAATAACCCTGATAAATGC
TTCAATAATATTGAAAAAGGAAGAGTATGAGTATTCAACATTTCCGTGTCGCCCTTATTCCCTTTTTTGC
GGCATTTTGCCTTCCTGTTTTTGCTCACCCAGAAACGCTGGTGAAAGTAAAAGATGCTGAAGATCAGTTG
GGTGCACGAGTGGGTTACATCGAACTGGATCTCAACAGCGGTAAGATCCTTGAGAGTTTTCGCCCCGAAG
AACGTTTTCCAATGATGAGCACTTTTAAAGTTCTGCTATGTGGCGCGGTATTATCCCGTATTGACGCCGG
GCAAGAGCAACTCGGTCGCCGCATACACTATTCTCAGAATGACTTGGTTGAGTACTCACCAGTCACAGAA
AAGCATCTTACGGATGGCATGACAGTAAGAGAATTATGCAGTGCTGCCATAACCATGAGTGATAACACTG
CGGCCAACTTACTTCTGACAACGATCGGAGGACCGAAGGAGCTAACCGCTTTTTTGCACAACATGGGGGA
TCATGTAACTCGCCTTGATCGTTGGGAACCGGAGCTGAATGAAGCCATACCAAACGACGAGCGTGACACC
ACGATGCCTGTAGCAATGGCAACAACGTTGCGCAAACTATTAACTGGCGAACTACTTACTCTAGCTTCCC
GGCAACAATTAATAGACTGGATGGAGGCGGATAAAGTTGCAGGACCACTTCTGCGCTCGGCCCTTCCGGC
TGGCTGGTTTATTGCTGATAAATCTGGAGCCGGTGAGCGTGGGTCTCGCGGTATCATTGCAGCACTGGGG
CCAGATGGTAAGCCCTCCCGTATCGTAGTTATCTACACGACGGGGAGTCAGGCAACTATGGATGAACGAA
ATAGACAGATCGCTGAGATAGGTGCCTCACTGATTAAGCATTGGTAACTGTCAGACCAAGTTTACTCATA
TATACTTTAGATTGATTTAAAACTTCATTTTTAATTTAAAAGGATCTAGGTGAAGATCCTTTTTGATAAT
CTCATGACCAAAATCCCTTAACGTGAGTTTTCGTTCCACTGAGCGTCAGACCCCGTAGAAAAGATCAAAG
GATCTTCTTGAGATCCTTTTTTTCTGCGCGTAATCTGCTGCTTGCAAACAAAAAAACCACCGCTACCAGC
GGTGGTTTGTTTGCCGGATCAAGAGCTACCAACTCTTTTTCCGAAGGTAACTGGCTTCAGCAGAGCGCAG
ATACCAAATACTGTCCTTCTAGTGTAGCCGTAGTTAGGCCACCACTTCAAGAACTCTGTAGCACCGCCTA
CATACCTCGCTCTGCTAATCCTGTTACCAGTGGCTGCTGCCAGTGGCGATAAGTCGTGTCTTACCGGGTT
GGACTCAAGACGATAGTTACCGGATAAGGCGCAGCGGTCGGGCTGAACGGGGGGTTCGTGCACACAGCCC
AGCTTGGAGCGAACGACCTACACCGAACTGAGATACCTACAGCGTGAGCTATGAGAAAGCGCCACGCTTC
CCGAAGGGAGAAAGGCGGACAGGTATCCGGTAAGCGGCAGGGTCGGAACAGGAGAGCGCACGAGGGAGCT
TCCAGGGGGAAACGCCTGGTATCTTTATAGTCCTGTCGGGTTTCGCCACCTCTGACTTGAGCGTCGATTT
TTGTGATGCTCGTCAGGGGGGCGGAGCCTATGGAAAAACGCCAGCAACGCGGCCTTTTTACGGTTCCTGG
CCTTTTGCTGGCCTTTTGCTCACATGTTCTTTCCTGCGTTATCCCCTGATTCTGTGGATAACCGTATTAC
CGCCTTTGAGTGAGCTGATACCGCTCGCCGCAGCCGAACGACCGAGCGCAGCGAGTCAGTGAGCGAGGAA
GCGGAAGA
Features (pLannotate 1.2.2; 17 found; start..end, strand, type, name):
      1..93      +  CDS            lacI (fragment): lac repressor; lacI; The lac repressor binds to the lac operator to inhibit transcription in E. coli. This inhibition can be relieved by adding lactose or isopropyl-β-D-thiogalactopyranoside (IPTG).
    106..127     +  protein_bind   CAP binding site: CAP binding activates transcription in the presence of cAMP. E. coli catabolite activator protein
    142..172     +  promoter       lac promoter: promoter for the E. coli lac operon
    180..196     +  protein_bind   lac operator: The lac repressor binds to the lac operator to inhibit transcription in E. coli. This inhibition can be relieved by adding lactose or isopropyl-β-D-thiogalactopyranoside (IPTG). lac repressor encoded by lacI
    233..270     -  misc_feature   MCS (fragment): pUC18/19 multiple cloning site
    598..1320    -  CDS            TAF14: TAF14_YEAST - Also known as ANC1, CST10, SWP29, TAF30, TFG3. Experimental evidence at protein level: Swiss-Prot protein existence level 1. Functions as a component of the DNA-binding general transcription factor complex TFIID, the RNA polymerase II associated general transcription factor complex TFIIF, and the chromatin- remodeling complex SWI/SNF (PubMed:10788514, PubMed:12138208, PubMed:12516863, PubMed:9618449). Binding of TFIID to a promoter (with or without TATA element) is the initial step in preinitiation complex (PIC) formation (PubMed:10788514, PubMed:12138208, PubMed:12516863, PubMed
   1677..1898    -  CDS            SPO19 (fragment): SPO19_YEAST - Experimental evidence at transcript level: Swiss-Prot protein existence level 2. Involved in sporulation. Essential for completion of the nuclear division. From Saccharomyces cerevisiae (strain ATCC 204508 / S288c) (Baker's yeast).
   1903..2060    +  CDS            lacZα (fragment): LacZα fragment of β-galactosidase; lacZ fragment
   2066..2118    -  misc_feature   bom (fragment): basis of mobility region from pBR322
   2114..2206    +  CDS            RAF1 (fragment): RAF_YEAST - Experimental evidence at transcript level: Swiss-Prot protein existence level 2. Antagonizes transcriptional repression of recombinase FLP by REP1-REP2. May play a role in plasmid partitioning. From Saccharomyces cerevisiae (strain ATCC 204508 / S288c) (Baker's yeast).
   2360..3706    -  rep_origin     2μ ori: yeast 2μ plasmid origin of replication
   3711..3727    -  promoter       tet promoter (fragment): E. coli promoter for tetracycline efflux protein gene
   3844..4936    -  CDS            LEU2: 3-isopropylmalate dehydrogenase, required for leucine biosynthesis; S. cerevisiae LEU2; yeast auxotrophic marker
   4955..5346    -  promoter       LEU2 promoter: S. cerevisiae LEU2
   5452..5556    +  promoter       AmpR promoter: bla
   5557..6417    +  CDS            AmpR: β-lactamase; bla; confers resistance to ampicillin, carbenicillin, and related antibiotics
   6588..7176    +  rep_origin     ori: high-copy-number ColE1/pMB1/pBR322/pUC origin of replication
