[The description below was written by a language model from this plasmid's Addgene catalogue record and pLannotate feature annotations shown in this document.]
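Description:
YEplac181-TAF14 is an E. coli–yeast shuttle plasmid built on the episomal YEplac181 backbone and carrying the wild-type TAF14 gene of Saccharomyces cerevisiae. In bacteria it replicates at high copy from a ColE1/pUC-type origin and is selected through the β-lactamase (AmpR) gene with its own promoter. In yeast it is maintained as a multicopy episome by the 2μ origin of replication and selected by complementation of leucine auxotrophy through the LEU2 marker, which is driven by its native promoter. Remnants of the pUC-style cloning region (CAP site, lac promoter and operator, lacZα fragment and partial polylinker) flank the insert, which interrupts lacZα.

The insert is a fragment of roughly 1.6 kb placed between the EcoRI site, which is retained, and the SmaI site, which was destroyed during cloning. The full depositor sequence is 7,358 nt, consistent with the stated backbone plus insert. The annotation places the TAF14 coding sequence on the minus strand, surrounded by additional yeast sequence that includes a fragment of the SPO19 coding region. This suggests a genomic fragment, so expression probably depends on TAF14's own flanking regulatory sequences. No heterologous yeast promoter is annotated, and the record does not explicitly state the promoter.

TAF14 (also known as ANC1, TFG3, TAF30 and SWP29) encodes a subunit shared by the TFIID and TFIIF general transcription factor complexes and the SWI/SNF chromatin remodeller. The plasmid comes from a study of genetic interactions of DST1, which encodes TFIIS. A high-copy TAF14 clone of this kind is suited to complementation or dosage-suppression tests in leu2 yeast strains, although the record does not state its specific experimental use.
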