Addgene plasmid #8625: YEplac181-TAF14
Depositing lab: Jeff Strathern. Depositing organization: National Cancer Institute (NCI). Publication: Genetic interactions of DST1 in Saccharomyces cerevisiae suggest a role of TFIIS in the initiation-elongation transition. Malagon F, Tong AH, Shafer BK, Strathern JN. Genetics 2004 Mar;166(3):1215-27. 10.1534/genetics.166.3.1215 PubMed 15082542.
Backbone
  Vector backbone: YEplac181
  Backbone size w/o insert (bp): 5741
  Vector type: Bacterial Expression, Yeast Expression
Growth in bacteria
  Bacterial resistance: Ampicillin, 100 μg/mL
  Growth temperature: 37°C
  Growth strain: DH5alpha
  Copy number: High Copy
Gene/Insert
  Gene/Insert name: TAF14
  Species: S. cerevisiae (budding yeast)
  Insert size (bp): 1628
  Mutation: Wild type
  Entrez Gene: TAF14 (a.k.a. YPL129W, ANC1, SWP29, TAF30, TFG3)
  Cloning method: Restriction Enzyme; 5′ cloning site EcoRI (not destroyed); 3′ cloning site SmaI (destroyed during cloning)
  Sequencing primers: 5′ M13 foward
Terms and licenses: Academic/Nonprofit Terms; Industry Terms: Not Available to Industry
How to cite: YEplac181-TAF14 was a gift from Jeff Strathern (Addgene plasmid # 8625 ; http://n2t.net/addgene:8625 ; RRID:Addgene_8625)
