>Addgene plasmid #8625 | YEplac181-TAF14 | addgene partial sequence | sequence record 94723 | Leu2-F 5'-atgctgtcgccgaagaag-3'
TTTGTACATAAACTTTATAAATGAAATTCATAATAGAAACGACACGAAATTACAAAATGGAATATGTTCA
TAGGGTAGAATTAATTCTCATGTTTGACAGCTTATCATCGGATCGATCCAATATCAAAGGAAATGATAGC
ATTGAAGGATGAGACTAATCCAATTGANGAGTGGCANCATATAGAACAGCTAAAGGGTAGTGCTGAAGGA
AGCATACGATACCCCGCATGGAATGGGATAATATCACAGGAGGTACTAGACTACCTTTCATCCTACATAA
ATAGACGCATATAAGTACGCATTTAAGCATAAACACGCACTATGCCGTTCTTCTCATGTATATATATATA
CAGGCAACACGCAGATATAGGTGCGACGTGAACAGTGAGCTGTATGTGCGCAGCTCGCGTTGCATTTTCG
GAAGCGCTCGTTTTCGGAAACGCTTTGAAGTTCCTATTCCGAAGTTCCTATTCTCTAGCTAGAAAGTATA
GGAACTTCAGAGCGCTTTTGAAAACCAAAAGCGCTCTGAAGACGCACTTTCAAAAAACCAAAAACGCNCC
GGACTGTAACGAGCTACTAANATATTGCGAATACCGCTTCCACAAACATTGCTCAAAAGTATCTCTTTGC
TATATATCTCTGTGCTATATCCCTATATAACCTACNCATCCACCTTTCGCTCCTTGAACTTGCATCTAAA
CTCGACCTCTACA
