>Addgene plasmid #8625 | YEplac181-TAF14 | addgene partial sequence | sequence record 94724 | M13pUC-Rev 5'-AGCGGATAACAATTTCACACAGG-3'
CTTGCATGCCTGCAGGTCGACTCTAGAGGATCCCCAACTTCGCATTGTTTGGTTCCCTAGGTATATTCTT
TTGACGTGGTCACCCTATCTTCTAGCAACCTGGTCCCCTCGTGTTTTTCTTTTTATTCTTTTTTCTTTTC
CATTTTCTATTACATTGGAATGTATATATTTGATGTTCTCATTTTCTAAAATGAAAACTGTTGTATAATT
ACTTAAAATCCAAGATAAAAATGTGTTGTAATAATATGTGTTTGGTAAGGTGTCGCGGTTATTGGAATAA
AGTTTATATAAGACAAAATATCAACGTGTTTTATTTATACAAACATAAAAGCGCGCATTTAACGCCCTTT
TACCTTTTATTACTCGGTATTTTTCTTAACGTAGTCCCATAGACTTTTCAATAATCCCTCAGGTAAACTA
TACAAGTCAATTATAAATTCACCCTCTTCAACATTATTCGTCACGTTCATTTCTGGTGTTTTATTGTCGG
TAACCATTTGAACAACACCAACCAGGTCATCTTCATTTAGTTTAGTCAATCCGAACGCTAATTTTTCTAG
GTCCACGCTCCCTTTCACGGTAGATGCACTGCCCGTCTTAGCTCTCTTCGCCTTTGGTTCTGCAGTTGTG
TTCGTGGTAGTCCTTCTTTTCCCAATGGTGCCTGTATTGGCCGTCGTTTCTTCAGTAGATCCACTTTTCG
CAAGTTCTTCTGTTAAAAGTGGTTTATTGAGAGGAATCTGGATAACGTGCTCCACTTCATAACTCTCTTG
TAGAA
