>Addgene plasmid #8625 | YEplac181-TAF14 | addgene partial sequence | sequence record 94729 | M13pUC-Fwd 5'-CCCAGTCACGACGTTGTAAAACG-3'
CGACTACTATTCGGCCTTTCGTGACTTCTCACTCCTACGTTGCTTCTTCTACACCCTATTCGAATATTTC
ATCATTGAATGAGGACTACGATAATGCGAGCAACTTTTTGACTCCTACAACAGTGGCTCTTGCGGTACTT
TTAACCATTTTATTATTTATACAGGCGTATTAATAGATCATTATTTTATTTAAATAAGAAATATTGTTGG
CTAGCTTTCCTGTTTTATTTACTGTCACTTTTTAAAATCACTCAAGACGAGAAAGCTCTTTAGCAAAGTA
CTGACAAAAAACTTGAAGTTTGAACTTGTTACAGTATTACACGTCAAGGCTGTAGTGCGGTGAAAAAAAA
AGAATATACCGTAATTTTTCTCCTTCGTGACCTCGGAGCTGACTGATATTAGATAACTAATCATGGTAGC
TGTATGTTCGTTAATCTCTTTTAGCCACCCACCCATATGC
